>Addgene plasmid | pcDNA3-V5-DGCR8 | analyzer sequence | sequence record 78280
GACGGATCGGGAGATCTCCCGATCCCCTATGGTCGACTCTCAGTACAATCTGCTCTGATGCCGCATAGTT
AAGCCAGTATCTGCTCCCTGCTTGTGTGTTGGAGGTCGCTGAGTAGTGCGCGAGCAAAATTTAAGCTACA
ACAAGGCAAGGCTTGACCGACAATTGCATGAAGAATCTGCTTAGGGTTAGGCGTTTTGCGCTGCTTCGCG
ATGTACGGGCCAGATATACGCGTTGACATTGATTATTGACTAGTTATTAATAGTAATCAATTACGGGGTC
ATTAGTTCATAGCCCATATATGGAGTTCCGCGTTACATAACTTACGGTAAATGGCCCGCCTGGCTGACCG
CCCAACGACCCCCGCCCATTGACGTCAATAATGACGTATGTTCCCATAGTAACGCCAATAGGGACTTTCC
ATTGACGTCAATGGGTGGACTATTTACGGTAAACTGCCCACTTGGCAGTACATCAAGTGTATCATATGCC
AAGTACGCCCCCTATTGACGTCAATGACGGTAAATGGCCCGCCTGGCATTATGCCCAGTACATGACCTTA
TGGGACTTTCCTACTTGGCAGTACATCTACGTATTAGTCATCGCTATTACCATGGTGATGCGGTTTTGGC
AGTACATCAATGGGCGTGGATAGCGGTTTGACTCACGGGGATTTCCAAGTCTCCACCCCATTGACGTCAA
TGGGAGTTTGTTTTGGCACCAAAATCAACGGGACTTTCCAAAATGTCGTAACAACTCCGCCCCATTGACG
CAAATGGGCGGTAGGCGTGTACGGTGGGAGGTCTATATAAGCAGAGCTCTCTGGCTAACTAGAGAACCCA
CTGCTTACTGGCTTATCGAAATTAATACGACTCACTATAGGGAGACCCAAGCTTATGGGCAAGCCCATCC
CCAACCCCCTGCTGGGCCTGGACAGCACCGGATCCACTAGTAACGGCCGCCAGTGTGCTGGAATTCTGAT
GGAGACAGATGAGAGCCCCTCTCCGCTCCCGTGTGGGCCCGCAGGAGAAGCGGTGATGGAGAGCCGAGCT
CGCCCCTTCCAAGCGCTGCCCCGTGAGCAGTCTCCACCACCTCCCCTGCAAACGTCCAGTGGTGCAGAGG
TAATGGACGTTGGCTCTGGTGGTGATGGACAGTCCGAACTCCCTGCTGAGGACCCCTTCAACTTCTACGG
AGCTTCTCTTCTCTCCAAAGGATCCTTCTCTAAGGGCCGCCTCCTCATAGACCCGAACTGTAGTGGCCAC
AGCCCGCGCACCGCCCGGCACGCACCTGCGGTCCGGAAGTTCTCCCCTGACCTTAAGTTGCTTAAGGATG
TAAAGATTAGCGTGAGCTTTACCGAGAGCTGCAGGAGTAAGGACAGGAAGGTGCTGTACACAGGAGCAGA
GCGCGACGTGCGGGCGGAGTGCGGTCTGCTCCTTAGCCCTGTCAGTGGGGACGTGCATGCTTGTCCCTTT
GGCGGGAGTGTTGGTGACGGGGTAGGCATAGGGGGTGAGAGTGCTGATAAGAAGGATGAGGAGAATGAGC
TGGATCAGGAAAAGAGAGTGGAGTATGCAGTGCTCGATGAGTTAGAAGATTTTACTGACAATTTGGAGCT
AGATGAAGAAGGAGCAGGCGGGTTCACGGCTAAAGCAATCGTTCAGAGAGACAGAGTGGATGAAGAGGCC
TTGAATTTCCCCTACGAGGATGACTTTGACAACGATGTGGATGCTCTGCTGGAAGAAGGCCTTTGTGCCC
CCAAAAAGAGGCGAACAGAGGAAAAATATGGCGGAGACAGCGACCATCCGTCCGATGGAGAGACAAGTGT
GCAGCCGATGATGACCAAGATTAAAACAGTGCTCAAAAGTCGTGGCCGCCCACCTACAGAGCCGCTGCCC
GACGGGTGGATCATGACATTCCATAACTCTGGAGTCCCGGTGTACCTACACAGAGAGTCTCGGGTGGTCA
CCTGGTCCAGGCCATACTTCTTGGGAACGGGAAGCATACGGAAACACGACCCTCCTCTGAGTAGCATCCC
TTGTCTGCATTATAAGAAAATGAAGGACAACGAGGAACGGGAGCAAAGCAGTGACCTCACCCCTAGTGGG
GATGTGTCCCCCGTCAAGCCCCTGAGCCGATCTGCAGAGCTGGAGTTTCCCCTGGATGAGCCTGACTCTA
TGGGTGCTGACCCGGGGCCCCCGGACGAGAAAGACCCACTAGGGGCTGAGGCAGCCCCTGGGGCCCTGGG
GCAGGTGAAGGCCAAAGTCGAGGTGTGCAAAGATGAATCCGTTGATCTCGAGGAATTTCGAAGCTACCTG
GAGAAGCGTTTTGACTTTGAGCAAGTTACTGTGAAAAAATTCAGGACTTGGGCTGAGCGGCGGCAATTCA
ATCGGGAAATGAAGCGGAAGCAGGCGGAGTCCGAGAGGCCCATCTTGCCAGCCAATCAGAAGCTCATTAC
TTTATCAGTGCAAGATGCACCCACAAAGAAAGAGTTTGTTATTAACCCCAACGGGAAATCCGAGGTCTGC
ATCCTGCACGAGTACATGCAGCGTGTCCTCAAGGTCCGCCCTGTCTATAATTTCTTTGAATGTGAGAACC
CAAGTGAGCCTTTTGGTGCCTCGGTGACCATTGATGGTGTGACTTACGGATCTGGAACTGCAAGCAGCAA
AAAACTTGCGAAGAATAAAGCTGCCCGAGCTACACTGGAAATCCTCATCCCTGACTTTGTTAAACAGACC
TCTGAAGAGAAGCCCAAAGACAGTGAAGAACTCGAGTATTTTAACCACATCAGCATCGAGGACTCGCGGG
TCTACGAGCTGACCAGCAAGGCTGGGCTGTTGTCTCCATATCAGATCCTCCACGAGTGCCTTAAAAGAAA
CCATGGGATGGGTGACACGTCTATCAAGTTTGAAGTGGTTCCTGGGAAAAACCAGAAGAGTGAATACGTC
ATGGCGTGTGGCAAGCACACAGTGCGCGGGTGGTGTAAGAACAAGAGAGTTGGAAAGCAGTTAGCCTCAC
AGAAGATCCTTCAGCTGCTGCACCCACATGTCAAGAACTGGGGGTCTTTACTGCGCATGTATGGCCGTGA
GAGCAGCAAGATGGTCAAGCAGGAGACATCGGACAAGAGTGTGATTGAGCTGCAGCAGTATGCCAAGAAG
AACAAGCCCAACCTGCACATCCTCAGCAAGCTCCAAGAGGAGATGAAGAGGCTAGCTGAGGAAAGGGAGG
AGACTCGAAAGAAGCCCAAGATGTCCATTGTGGCGTCCGCCCAGCCTGGCGGTGAGCCCCTGTGCACCGT
GGACGTGTGAGCGGCCGCTCGAGCATGCATCTAGAGGGCCCTATTCTATAGTGTCACCTAAATGCTAGAG
CTCGCTGATCAGCCTCGACTGTGCCTTCTAGTTGCCAGCCATCTGTTGTTTGCCCCTCCCCCGTGCCTTC
CTTGACCCTGGAAGGTGCCACTCCCACTGTCCTTTCCTAATAAAATGAGGAAATTGCATCGCATTGTCTG
AGTAGGTGTCATTCTATTCTGGGGGGTGGGGTGGGGCAGGACAGCAAGGGGGAGGATTGGGAAGACAATA
GCAGGCATGCTGGGGATGCGGTGGGCTCTATGGCTTCTGAGGCGGAAAGAACCAGCTGGGGCTCTAGGGG
GTATCCCC
[124 nt withheld, positions 3649-3772]
C
[32 nt withheld, positions 3774-3805]
CA
[57 nt withheld, positions 3808-3864]
A
[49 nt withheld, positions 3866-3914]
CCTTTGACGTTGGAGTCCACGTTCTTT
[37 nt withheld, positions 3942-3978]
ACCCTATCTCGGTCTATTCTTTTGATTTATAAGGGATTTTGGGGATTTCGGCCTATTGGTTAAAAAATGA
GCTGATTTAACAAAAATTTAACGCGAATTAATTCTGTGGAATGTGTGTCAGTTAGGGTGTGGAAAGTCCC
CAGGCTCCCCAGGCAGGCAGAAGTATGCAAAGCATGCATCTCAATTAGTCAGCAACCAGGTGTGGAAAGT
CCCCAGGCTCCCCAGCAGGCAGAAGTATGCAAAGCATGCATCTCAATTAGTCAGCAACCATAGTCCCGCC
CCTAACTCCGCCCATCCCGCCCCTAACTCCGCCCAGTTCCGCCCATTCTCCGCCCCATGGCTGACTAATT
TTTTTTATTTATGCAGAGGCCGAGGCCGCCTCTGCCTCTGAGCTATTCCAGAAGTAGTGAGGAGGCTTTT
TTGGAGGCCTAGGCTTTTGCAAAAAGCTCCCGGGAGCTTGTATATCCATTTTCGGATCTGATCAAGAGAC
AGGATGAGGATCGTTTCGCATGATTGAACAAGATGGATTGCACGCAGGTTCTCCGGCCGCTTGGGTGGAG
AGGCTATTCGGCTATGACTGGGCACAACAGACAATCGGCTGCTCTGATGCCGCCGTGTTCCGGCTGTCAG
CGCAGGGGCGCCCGGTTCTTTTTGTCAAGACCGACCTGTCCGGTGCCCTGAATGAACTGCAGGACGAGGC
AGCGCGGCTATCGTGGCTGGCCACGACGGGCGTTCCTTGCGCAGCTGTGCTCGACGTTGTCACTGAAGCG
GGAAGGGACTGGCTGCTATTGGGCGAAGTGCCGGGGCAGGATCTCCTGTCATCTCACCTTGCTCCTGCCG
AGAAAGTATCCATCATGGCTGATGCAATGCGGCGGCTGCATACGCTTGATCCGGCTACCTGCCCATTCGA
CCACCAAGCGAAACATCGCATCGAGCGAGCACGTACTCGGATGGAAGCCGGTCTTGTCGATCAGGATGAT
CTGGACGAAGAGCATCAGGGGCTCGCGCCAGCCGAACTGTTCGCCAGGCTCAAGGCGCGCATGCCCGACG
GCGAGGATCTCGTCGTGACCCATGGCGATGCCTGCTTGCCGAATATCATGGTGGAAAATGGCCGCTTTTC
TGGATTCATCGACTGTGGCCGGCTGGGTGTGGCGGACCGCTATCAGGACATAGCGTTGGCTACCCGTGAT
ATTGCTGAAGAGCTTGGCGGCGAATGGGCTGACCGCTTCCTCGTGCTTTACGGTATCGCCGCTCCCGATT
CGCAGCGCATCGCCTTCTATCGCCTTCTTGACGAGTTCTTCTGAGCGGGACTCTGGGGTTCGAAATGACC
GACCAAGCGACGCCCAACCTGCCATCACGAGATTTCGATTCCACCGCCGCCTTCTATGAAAGGTTGGGCT
TCGGAATCGTTTTCCGGGACGCCGGCTGGATGATCCTCCAGCGCGGGGATCTCATGCTGGAGTTCTTCGC
CCACCCCAACTTGTTTATTGCAGCTTATAATGGTTACAAATAAAGCAATAGCATCACAAATTTCACAAAT
AAAGCATTTTTTTCACTGCATTCTAGTTGTGGTTTGTCCAAACTCATCAATGTATCTTATCATGTCTGTA
TACCGTCGACCTCTAGCTAGAGCTTGGCGTAATCATGGTCATAGCTGTTTCCTGTGTGAAATTGTTATCC
GCTCACAATTCCACACAACATACGAGCCGGAAGCATAAAGTGTAAAGCCTGGGGTGCCTAATGAGTGAGC
TAACTCACATTAATTGCGTTGCGCTCACTGCCCGCTTTCCAGTCGGGAAACCTGTCGTGCCAGCTGCATT
AATGAATCGGCCAACGCGCGGGGAGAGGCGGTTTGCGTATTGGGCGCTCTTCCGCTTCCTCGCTCACTGA
CTCGCTGCGCTCGGTCGTTCGGCTGCGGCGAGCGGTATCAGCTCACTCAAAGGCGGTAATACGGTTATCC
ACAGAATCAGGGGATAACGCAGGAAAGAACATGTGAGCAAAAGGCCAGCAAAAGGCCAGGAACCGTAAAA
AGGCCGCGTTGCTGGCGTTTTTCCATAGGCTCCGCCCCCCTGACGAGCATCACAAAAATCGACGCTCAAG
TCAGAGGTGGCGAAACCCGACAGGACTATAAAGATACCAGGCGTTTCCCCCTGGAAGCTCCCTCGTGCGC
TCTCCTGTTCCGACCCTGCCGCTTACCGGATACCTGTCCGCCTTTCTCCCTTCGGGAAGCGTGGCGCTTT
CTCAATGCTCACGCTGTAGGTATCTCAGTTCGGTGTAGGTCGTTCGCTCCAAGCTGGGCTGTGTGCACGA
ACCCCCCGTTCAGCCCGACCGCTGCGCCTTATCCGGTAACTATCGTCTTGAGTCCAACCCGGTAAGACAC
GACTTATCGCCACTGGCAGCAGCCACTGGTAACAGGATTAGCAGAGCGAGGTATGTAGGCGGTGCTACAG
AGTTCTTGAAGTGGTGGCCTAACTACGGCTACACTAGAAGGACAGTATTTGGTATCTGCGCTCTGCTGAA
GCCAGTTACCTTCGGAAAAAGAGTTGGTAGCTCTTGATCCGGCAAACAAACCACCGCTGGTAGCGGTGGT
TTTTTTGTTTGCAAGCAGCAGATTACGCGCAGAAAAAAAGGATCTCAAGAAGATCCTTTGATCTTTTCTA
CGGGGTCTGACGCTCAGTGGAACGAAAACTCACGTTAAGGGATTTTGGTCATGAGATTATCAAAAAGGAT
CTTCACCTAGATCCTTTTAAATTAAAAATGAAGTTTTAAATCAATCTAAAGTATATATGAGTAAACTTGG
TCTGACAGTTACCAATGCTTAATCAGTGAGGCACCTATCTCAGCGATCTGTCTATTTCGTTCATCCATAG
TTGCCTGACTCCCCGTCGTGTAGATAACTACGATACGGGAGGGCTTACCATCTGGCCCCAGTGCTGCAAT
GATACCGCGAGACCCACGCTCACCGGCTCCAGATTTATCAGCAATAAACCAGCCAGCCGGAAGGGCCGAG
CGCAGAAGTGGTCCTGCAACTTTATCCGCCTCCATCCAGTCTATTAATTGTTGCCGGGAAGCTAGAGTAA
GTAGTTCGCCAGTTAATAGTTTGCGCAACGTTGTTGCCATTGCTACAGGCATCGTGGTGTCACGCTCGTC
GTTTGGTATGGCTTCATTCAGCTCCGGTTCCCAACGATCAAGGCGAGTTACATGATCCCCCATGTTGTGC
AAAAAAGCGGTTAGCTCCTTCGGTCCTCCGATCGTTGTCAGAAGTAAGTTGGCCGCAGTGTTATCACTCA
TGGTTATGGCAGCACTGCATAATTCTCTTACTGTCATGCCATCCGTAAGATGCTTTTCTGTGACTGGTGA
GTACTCAACCAAGTCATTCTGAGAATAGTGTATGCGGCGACCGAGTTGCTCTTGCCCGGCGTCAATACGG
GATAATACCGCGCCACATAGCAGAACTTTAAAAGTGCTCATCATTGGAAAACGTTCTTCGGGGCGAAAAC
TCTCAAGGATCTTACCGCTGTTGAGATCCAGTTCGATGTAACCCACTCGTGCACCCAACTGATCTTCAGC
ATCTTTTACTTTCACCAGCGTTTCTGGGTGAGCAAAAACAGGAAGGCAAAATGCCGCAAAAAAGGGAATA
AGGGCGACACGGAAATGTTGAATACTCATACTCTTCCTTTTTCAATATTATTGAAGCATTTATCAGGGTT
ATTGTCTCATGAGCGGATACATATTTGAATGTATTTAGAAAAATAAACAAATAGGGGTTCCGCGCACATT
TCCCCGAAAAGTGCCACCTGACGTC
Features (pLannotate 1.2.2; 21 found; start..end, strand, type, name):
     36..80      -  misc_feature   bom (fragment): basis of mobility region from pBR322
    235..614     +  enhancer       CMV enhancer: human cytomegalovirus immediate early enhancer
    615..818     +  promoter       CMV promoter: human cytomegalovirus (CMV) immediate early promoter
    814..847     +  LTR            5' LTR (truncated) (fragment): truncated 5' long terminal repeat (LTR) from HIV-1
    863..881     +  promoter       T7 promoter: promoter for bacteriophage T7 RNA polymerase
    979..3297    +  CDS            DGCR8: DGCR8_HUMAN - Also known as C22orf12, DGCRK6. Experimental evidence at protein level: Swiss-Prot protein existence level 1. Component of the microprocessor complex that acts as a RNA- and heme-binding protein that is involved in the initial step of microRNA (miRNA) biogenesis. Component of the microprocessor complex that is required to process primary miRNA transcripts (pri-miRNAs) to release precursor miRNA (pre-miRNA) in the nucleus. Within the microprocessor complex, DGCR8 function as a molecular anchor necessary for the recognition of pri-miRNA at dsRNA-ssRNA junction and directs DROSHA to
   3335..3353    -  promoter       SP6 promoter: promoter for bacteriophage SP6 RNA polymerase
   3379..3603    +  polyA_signal   bGH poly(A) signal: bovine growth hormone polyadenylation signal
   3607..3628    +  promoter       SV40 promoter (fragment): SV40 enhancer and early promoter
   3649..4077    +  rep_origin     f1 ori (sequence partly withheld): f1 bacteriophage origin of replication; arrow indicates direction of (+) strand synthesis
   4091..4421    +  promoter       SV40 promoter: SV40 enhancer and early promoter
   4488..5279    +  CDS            neo: KKA2_KLEPN - Also known as kan, nptII. Experimental evidence at protein level: Swiss-Prot protein existence level 1. Resistance to kanamycin, neomycin, paromomycin, ribostamycin, butirosin and gentamicin B. From Klebsiella pneumoniae.
   5303..5461    +  CDS            ble (fragment): BLE_KLEPN - Experimental evidence at protein level: Swiss-Prot protein existence level 1. Binding protein with a strong affinity to the bleomycin family of antibiotics. Binds to CL990; an antimitotic-antibiotic compound. From Klebsiella pneumoniae.
   5456..5577    +  polyA_signal   SV40 poly(A) signal: SV40 polyadenylation signal
   5650..5666    -  protein_bind   lac operator: The lac repressor binds to the lac operator to inhibit transcription in E. coli. This inhibition can be relieved by adding lactose or isopropyl-β-D-thiogalactopyranoside (IPTG). lac repressor encoded by lacI
   5674..5704    -  promoter       lac promoter: promoter for the E. coli lac operon
   5719..5740    -  protein_bind   CAP binding site: CAP binding activates transcription in the presence of cAMP. E. coli catabolite activator protein
   5753..5845    -  CDS            lacI (fragment): lac repressor; lacI; The lac repressor binds to the lac operator to inhibit transcription in E. coli. This inhibition can be relieved by adding lactose or isopropyl-β-D-thiogalactopyranoside (IPTG).
   6028..6616    -  rep_origin     ori: high-copy-number ColE1/pMB1/pBR322/pUC origin of replication
   6787..7647    -  CDS            AmpR: β-lactamase; bla; confers resistance to ampicillin, carbenicillin, and related antibiotics
   7648..7752    -  promoter       AmpR promoter: bla
